Addgene plasmid #124141: pcDNA3.1 (-) hYAP 1-1gamma
Purpose: Protein expression for funtional studies of cell growth promotion
Depositing lab: Megan Finch-Edmondson & Marius Sudol. Publication: Identification, basic characterization and evolutionary analysis of differentially spliced mRNA isoforms of human YAP1 gene. Gaffney CJ, Oka T, Mazack V, Hilman D, Gat U, Muramatsu T, Inazawa J, Golden A, Carey DJ, Farooq A, Tromp G, Sudol M. Gene. 2012 Nov 10;509(2):215-22. doi: 10.1016/j.gene.2012.08.025. Epub 2012 Aug 24. PubMed 22939869.
Backbone
  Vector backbone: pcDNA3.1 (-)
  Vector type: Unspecified
Growth in bacteria
  Bacterial resistance: Ampicillin, 100 μg/mL
  Growth temperature: 37°C
  Growth strain: DH5alpha
  Copy number: High Copy
Gene/Insert
  Gene/Insert name: YAP1
  Species: H. sapiens (human)
  Mutation: None (Wild Type)
  GenBank ID: NP_001269026
  Entrez Gene: YAP1 (a.k.a. COB1, YAP, YAP-1, YAP2, YAP65, YKI)
  Cloning method: Restriction Enzyme; 5′ cloning site Not I (unknown if destroyed); 3′ cloning site EcoRI (unknown if destroyed)
Terms and licenses: Academic/Nonprofit Terms; Industry Terms: Not Available to Industry
Depositor comments: Insert size is approximately 1430.
How to cite: pcDNA3.1 (-) hYAP 1-1gamma was a gift from Megan Finch-Edmondson & Marius Sudol (Addgene plasmid # 124141 ; http://n2t.net/addgene:124141 ; RRID:Addgene_124141)
