[The description below was written by a language model from this plasmid's Addgene catalogue record and pLannotate feature annotations shown in this document.]
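Description:
pcDNA3.1 (-) hYAP 1-1gamma is a mammalian expression plasmid carrying a wild-type human YAP1 cDNA in the pcDNA3.1 (-) backbone. The sequenced record is 6,811 nt. The catalogue lists the vector type as unspecified, but the annotated features are those of a standard transient or stable transfection vector. It is maintained in E. coli at high copy through a ColE1/pUC-type origin with ampicillin selection from the AmpR (β-lactamase) cassette. An f1 origin is also present, which permits single-stranded DNA production.

The insert is the 1-1gamma splice isoform of YAP1, as the plasmid name indicates. It was cloned by restriction enzymes between NotI and EcoRI sites, and the depositor gives its size as roughly 1,430 bp. This agrees with an annotated YAP1 coding region of about 1.4 kb. Transcription is driven by the human cytomegalovirus immediate-early enhancer and promoter and is terminated by the bovine growth hormone polyadenylation signal. A T7 promoter lies just upstream of the insert and can serve for in vitro transcription or as a sequencing primer site. No epitope tag or reporter is annotated.

A separate cassette places the neomycin phosphotransferase gene under the SV40 early promoter with an SV40 poly(A) signal, which allows G418 selection of stably transfected mammalian cells. The short hits called as an HIV-1 LTR, ble, lacI, bom and a second SV40 promoter piece are small fragments, most likely backbone remnants or annotation-tool matches rather than functional elements.

The stated purpose is protein expression for functional studies of cell growth promotion, and the plasmid derives from work characterising differentially spliced human YAP1 mRNA isoforms.
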