Features (pLannotate 1.2.2; 20 found; start..end, strand, type, name):
      1..380     +  enhancer       CMV enhancer: human cytomegalovirus immediate early enhancer
    381..584     +  promoter       CMV promoter: human cytomegalovirus (CMV) immediate early promoter
    580..613     +  LTR            5' LTR (truncated) (fragment): truncated 5' long terminal repeat (LTR) from HIV-1
    629..647     +  promoter       T7 promoter: promoter for bacteriophage T7 RNA polymerase
    700..2097    +  CDS            YAP1 (fragment): YAP1_HUMAN - Also known as YAP65. Experimental evidence at protein level: Swiss-Prot protein existence level 1. [Isoform 3]: Activates the C-terminal fragment (CTF) of ERBB4 (isoform 3). From Homo sapiens (Human).
   2174..2398    +  polyA_signal   bGH poly(A) signal: bovine growth hormone polyadenylation signal
   2402..2423    +  promoter       SV40 promoter (fragment): SV40 enhancer and early promoter
   2444..2872    +  rep_origin     f1 ori (sequence partly withheld): f1 bacteriophage origin of replication; arrow indicates direction of (+) strand synthesis
   2886..3215    +  promoter       SV40 promoter: SV40 enhancer and early promoter
   3282..4073    +  CDS            neo: KKA2_KLEPN - Also known as kan, nptII. Experimental evidence at protein level: Swiss-Prot protein existence level 1. Resistance to kanamycin, neomycin, paromomycin, ribostamycin, butirosin and gentamicin B. From Klebsiella pneumoniae.
   4097..4255    +  CDS            ble (fragment): BLE_KLEPN - Experimental evidence at protein level: Swiss-Prot protein existence level 1. Binding protein with a strong affinity to the bleomycin family of antibiotics. Binds to CL990; an antimitotic-antibiotic compound. From Klebsiella pneumoniae.
   4250..4371    +  polyA_signal   SV40 poly(A) signal: SV40 polyadenylation signal
   4444..4460    -  protein_bind   lac operator: The lac repressor binds to the lac operator to inhibit transcription in E. coli. This inhibition can be relieved by adding lactose or isopropyl-β-D-thiogalactopyranoside (IPTG). lac repressor encoded by lacI
   4468..4498    -  promoter       lac promoter: promoter for the E. coli lac operon
   4513..4534    -  protein_bind   CAP binding site: CAP binding activates transcription in the presence of cAMP. E. coli catabolite activator protein
   4547..4639    -  CDS            lacI (fragment): lac repressor; lacI; The lac repressor binds to the lac operator to inhibit transcription in E. coli. This inhibition can be relieved by adding lactose or isopropyl-β-D-thiogalactopyranoside (IPTG).
   4822..5410    -  rep_origin     ori: high-copy-number ColE1/pMB1/pBR322/pUC origin of replication
   5581..6441    -  CDS            AmpR: β-lactamase; bla; confers resistance to ampicillin, carbenicillin, and related antibiotics
   6442..6546    -  promoter       AmpR promoter: bla
   6605..6657    -  misc_feature   bom (fragment): basis of mobility region from pBR322
>Addgene plasmid #124141 | pcDNA3.1 (-) hYAP 1-1gamma | addgene full sequence | sequence record 240581 | Addgene NGS Result
GACATTGATTATTGACTAGTTATTAATAGTAATCAATTACGGGGTCATTAGTTCATAGCCCATATATGGA
GTTCCGCGTTACATAACTTACGGTAAATGGCCCGCCTGGCTGACCGCCCAACGACCCCCGCCCATTGACG
TCAATAATGACGTATGTTCCCATAGTAACGCCAATAGGGACTTTCCATTGACGTCAATGGGTGGAGTATT
TACGGTAAACTGCCCACTTGGCAGTACATCAAGTGTATCATATGCCAAGTACGCCCCCTATTGACGTCAA
TGACGGTAAATGGCCCGCCTGGCATTATGCCCAGTACATGACCTTATGGGACTTTCCTACTTGGCAGTAC
ATCTACGTATTAGTCATCGCTATTACCATGGTGATGCGGTTTTGGCAGTACATCAATGGGCGTGGATAGC
GGTTTGACTCACGGGGATTTCCAAGTCTCCACCCCATTGACGTCAATGGGAGTTTGTTTTGGCACCAAAA
TCAACGGGACTTTCCAAAATGTCGTAACAACTCCGCCCCATTGACGCAAATGGGCGGTAGGCGTGTACGG
TGGGAGGTCTATATAAGCAGAGCTCTCTGGCTAACTAGAGAACCCACTGCTTACTGGCTTATCGAAATTA
ATACGACTCACTATAGGGAGACCCAAGCTGGCTAGCGTTTAAACGGGCCCTCTAGACTCGAGCGGCCGCA
TGGATCCCGGGCAGCAGCCGCCGCCTCAACCGGCCCCCCAGGGCCAAGGGCAGCCGCCTTCGCAGCCCCC
GCAGGGGCAGGGCCCGCCGTCCGGACCCGGGCAACCGGCACCCGCGGCGACCCAGGCGGCGCCGCAGGCA
CCCCCCGCCGGGCATCAGATCGTGCACGTCCGCGGGGACTCGGAGACCGACCTGGAGGCGCTCTTCAACG
CCGTCATGAACCCCAAGACGGCCAACGTGCCCCAGACCGTGCCCATGAGGCTCCGGAAGCTGCCCGACTC
CTTCTTCAAGCCGCCGGAGCCCAAATCCCACTCCCGACAGGCCAGTACTGATGCAGGCACTGCAGGAGCC
CTGACTCCACAGCATGTTCGAGCTCATTCCTCTCCAGCTTCTCTGCAGTTGGGAGCTGTTTCTCCTGGGA
CACTGACCCCCACTGGAGTAGTCTCTGGCCCAGCAGCTACACCCACAGCTCAGCATCTTCGACAGTCTTC
TTTTGAGATACCTGATGATGTACCTCTGCCAGCAGGTTGGGAGATGGCAAAGACATCTTCTGGTCAGAGA
TACTTCTTAAATCACATCGATCAGACAACAACATGGCAGGACCCCAGGAAGGCCATGCTGTCCCAGATGA
ACGTCACAGCCCCCACCAGTCCACCAGTGCAGCAGAATATGATGAACTCGGCTTCAGCCATGAACCAGAG
AATCAGTCAGAGTGCTCCAGTGAAACAGCCACCACCCCTGGCTCCCCAGAGCCCACAGGGAGGCGTCATG
GGTGGCAGCAACTCCAACCAGCAGCAACAGATGCGACTGCAGCAACTGCAGATGGAGAAGGAGAGGCTGC
GGCTGAAACAGCAAGAACTGCTTCGGCAGGCAATGCGGAATATCAATCCCAGCACAGCAAATTCTCCAAA
ATGTCAGGAGTTAGCCCTGCGTAGCCAGTTACCAACACTGGAGCAGGATGGTGGGACTCAAAATCCAGTG
TCTTCTCCCGGGATGTCTCAGGAATTGAGAACAATGACGACCAATAGCTCAGATCCTTTCCTTAACAGTG
GCACCTATCACTCTCGAGATGAGAGTACAGACAGTGGACTAAGCATGAGCAGCTACAGTGTCCCTCGAAC
CCCAGATGACTTCCTGAACAGTGTGGATGAGATGGATACAGGTGATACTATCAACCAAAGCACCCTGCCC
TCACAGCAGAACCGTTTCCCAGACTACCTTGAAGCCATTCCTGGGACAAATGTGGACCTTGGAACACTGG
AAGGAGATGGAATGAACATAGAAGGAGAGGAGCTGATGCCAAGTCTGCAGGAAGCTTTGAGTTCTGACAT
CCTTAATGACATGGAGTCTGTTTTGGCTGCCACCAAGCTAGATAAAGAAAGCTTTCTTACATGGTTATAG
GAATTCCACCACACTGGACTAGTGGATCCGAGCTCGGTACCAAGCTTAAGTTTAAACCGCTGATCAGCCT
CGACTGTGCCTTCTAGTTGCCAGCCATCTGTTGTTTGCCCCTCCCCCGTGCCTTCCTTGACCCTGGAAGG
TGCCACTCCCACTGTCCTTTCCTAATAAAATGAGGAAATTGCATCGCATTGTCTGAGTAGGTGTCATTCT
ATTCTGGGGGGTGGGGTGGGGCAGGACAGCAAGGGGGAGGATTGGGAAGACAATAGCAGGCATGCTGGGG
ATGCGGTGGGCTCTATGGCTTCTGAGGCGGAAAGAACCAGCTGGGGCTCTAGGGGGTATCCCC
[124 nt withheld, positions 2444-2567]
C
[91 nt withheld, positions 2569-2659]
A
[49 nt withheld, positions 2661-2709]
CCTTTGACGTTGGAGTCCACGTTCTTT
[37 nt withheld, positions 2737-2773]
ACCCTATCTCGGTCTATTCTTTTGATTTATAAGGGATTTTGCCGATTTCGGCCTATTGGTTAAAAAATGA
GCTGATTTAACAAAAATTTAACGCGAATTAATTCTGTGGAATGTGTGTCAGTTAGGGTGTGGAAAGTCCC
CAGGCTCCCCAGCAGGCAGAAGTATGCAAAGCATGCATCTCAATTAGTCAGCAACCAGGTGTGGAAAGTC
CCCAGGCTCCCCAGCAGGCAGAAGTATGCAAAGCATGCATCTCAATTAGTCAGCAACCATAGTCCCGCCC
CTAACTCCGCCCATCCCGCCCCTAACTCCGCCCAGTTCCGCCCATTCTCCGCCCCATGGCTGACTAATTT
TTTTTATTTATGCAGAGGCCGAGGCCGCCTCTGCCTCTGAGCTATTCCAGAAGTAGTGAGGAGGCTTTTT
TGGAGGCCTAGGCTTTTGCAAAAAGCTCCCGGGAGCTTGTATATCCATTTTCGGATCTGATCAAGAGACA
GGATGAGGATCGTTTCGCATGATTGAACAAGATGGATTGCACGCAGGTTCTCCGGCCGCTTGGGTGGAGA
GGCTATTCGGCTATGACTGGGCACAACAGACAATCGGCTGCTCTGATGCCGCCGTGTTCCGGCTGTCAGC
GCAGGGGCGCCCGGTTCTTTTTGTCAAGACCGACCTGTCCGGTGCCCTGAATGAACTGCAGGACGAGGCA
GCGCGGCTATCGTGGCTGGCCACGACGGGCGTTCCTTGCGCAGCTGTGCTCGACGTTGTCACTGAAGCGG
GAAGGGACTGGCTGCTATTGGGCGAAGTGCCGGGGCAGGATCTCCTGTCATCTCACCTTGCTCCTGCCGA
GAAAGTATCCATCATGGCTGATGCAATGCGGCGGCTGCATACGCTTGATCCGGCTACCTGCCCATTCGAC
CACCAAGCGAAACATCGCATCGAGCGAGCACGTACTCGGATGGAAGCCGGTCTTGTCGATCAGGATGATC
TGGACGAAGAGCATCAGGGGCTCGCGCCAGCCGAACTGTTCGCCAGGCTCAAGGCGCGCATGCCCGACGG
CGAGGATCTCGTCGTGACCCATGGCGATGCCTGCTTGCCGAATATCATGGTGGAAAATGGCCGCTTTTCT
GGATTCATCGACTGTGGCCGGCTGGGTGTGGCGGACCGCTATCAGGACATAGCGTTGGCTACCCGTGATA
TTGCTGAAGAGCTTGGCGGCGAATGGGCTGACCGCTTCCTCGTGCTTTACGGTATCGCCGCTCCCGATTC
GCAGCGCATCGCCTTCTATCGCCTTCTTGACGAGTTCTTCTGAGCGGGACTCTGGGGTTCGAAATGACCG
ACCAAGCGACGCCCAACCTGCCATCACGAGATTTCGATTCCACCGCCGCCTTCTATGAAAGGTTGGGCTT
CGGAATCGTTTTCCGGGACGCCGGCTGGATGATCCTCCAGCGCGGGGATCTCATGCTGGAGTTCTTCGCC
CACCCCAACTTGTTTATTGCAGCTTATAATGGTTACAAATAAAGCAATAGCATCACAAATTTCACAAATA
AAGCATTTTTTTCACTGCATTCTAGTTGTGGTTTGTCCAAACTCATCAATGTATCTTATCATGTCTGTAT
ACCGTCGACCTCTAGCTAGAGCTTGGCGTAATCATGGTCATAGCTGTTTCCTGTGTGAAATTGTTATCCG
CTCACAATTCCACACAACATACGAGCCGGAAGCATAAAGTGTAAAGCCTGGGGTGCCTAATGAGTGAGCT
AACTCACATTAATTGCGTTGCGCTCACTGCCCGCTTTCCAGTCGGGAAACCTGTCGTGCCAGCTGCATTA
ATGAATCGGCCAACGCGCGGGGAGAGGCGGTTTGCGTATTGGGCGCTCTTCCGCTTCCTCGCTCACTGAC
TCGCTGCGCTCGGTCGTTCGGCTGCGGCGAGCGGTATCAGCTCACTCAAAGGCGGTAATACGGTTATCCA
CAGAATCAGGGGATAACGCAGGAAAGAACATGTGAGCAAAAGGCCAGCAAAAGGCCAGGAACCGTAAAAA
GGCCGCGTTGCTGGCGTTTTTCCATAGGCTCCGCCCCCCTGACGAGCATCACAAAAATCGACGCTCAAGT
CAGAGGTGGCGAAACCCGACAGGACTATAAAGATACCAGGCGTTTCCCCCTGGAAGCTCCCTCGTGCGCT
CTCCTGTTCCGACCCTGCCGCTTACCGGATACCTGTCCGCCTTTCTCCCTTCGGGAAGCGTGGCGCTTTC
TCATAGCTCACGCTGTAGGTATCTCAGTTCGGTGTAGGTCGTTCGCTCCAAGCTGGGCTGTGTGCACGAA
CCCCCCGTTCAGCCCGACCGCTGCGCCTTATCCGGTAACTATCGTCTTGAGTCCAACCCGGTAAGACACG
ACTTATCGCCACTGGCAGCAGCCACTGGTAACAGGATTAGCAGAGCGAGGTATGTAGGCGGTGCTACAGA
GTTCTTGAAGTGGTGGCCTAACTACGGCTACACTAGAAGAACAGTATTTGGTATCTGCGCTCTGCTGAAG
CCAGTTACCTTCGGAAAAAGAGTTGGTAGCTCTTGATCCGGCAAACAAACCACCGCTGGTAGCGGTGGTT
TTTTTGTTTGCAAGCAGCAGATTACGCGCAGAAAAAAAGGATCTCAAGAAGATCCTTTGATCTTTTCTAC
GGGGTCTGACGCTCAGTGGAACGAAAACTCACGTTAAGGGATTTTGGTCATGAGATTATCAAAAAGGATC
TTCACCTAGATCCTTTTAAATTAAAAATGAAGTTTTAAATCAATCTAAAGTATATATGAGTAAACTTGGT
CTGACAGTTACCAATGCTTAATCAGTGAGGCACCTATCTCAGCGATCTGTCTATTTCGTTCATCCATAGT
TGCCTGACTCCCCGTCGTGTAGATAACTACGATACGGGAGGGCTTACCATCTGGCCCCAGTGCTGCAATG
ATACCGCGAGACCCACGCTCACCGGCTCCAGATTTATCAGCAATAAACCAGCCAGCCGGAAGGGCCGAGC
GCAGAAGTGGTCCTGCAACTTTATCCGCCTCCATCCAGTCTATTAATTGTTGCCGGGAAGCTAGAGTAAG
TAGTTCGCCAGTTAATAGTTTGCGCAACGTTGTTGCCATTGCTACAGGCATCGTGGTGTCACGCTCGTCG
TTTGGTATGGCTTCATTCAGCTCCGGTTCCCAACGATCAAGGCGAGTTACATGATCCCCCATGTTGTGCA
AAAAAGCGGTTAGCTCCTTCGGTCCTCCGATCGTTGTCAGAAGTAAGTTGGCCGCAGTGTTATCACTCAT
GGTTATGGCAGCACTGCATAATTCTCTTACTGTCATGCCATCCGTAAGATGCTTTTCTGTGACTGGTGAG
TACTCAACCAAGTCATTCTGAGAATAGTGTATGCGGCGACCGAGTTGCTCTTGCCCGGCGTCAATACGGG
ATAATACCGCGCCACATAGCAGAACTTTAAAAGTGCTCATCATTGGAAAACGTTCTTCGGGGCGAAAACT
CTCAAGGATCTTACCGCTGTTGAGATCCAGTTCGATGTAACCCACTCGTGCACCCAACTGATCTTCAGCA
TCTTTTACTTTCACCAGCGTTTCTGGGTGAGCAAAAACAGGAAGGCAAAATGCCGCAAAAAAGGGAATAA
GGGCGACACGGAAATGTTGAATACTCATACTCTTCCTTTTTCAATATTATTGAAGCATTTATCAGGGTTA
TTGTCTCATGAGCGGATACATATTTGAATGTATTTAGAAAAATAAACAAATAGGGGTTCCGCGCACATTT
CCCCGAAAAGTGCCACCTGACGTCGACGGATCGGGAGATCTCCCGATCCCCTATGGTGCACTCTCAGTAC
AATCTGCTCTGATGCCGCATAGTTAAGCCAGTATCTGCTCCCTGCTTGTGTGTTGGAGGTCGCTGAGTAG
TGCGCGAGCAAAATTTAAGCTACAACAAGGCAAGGCTTGACCGACAATTGCATGAAGAATCTGCTTAGGG
TTAGGCGTTTTGCGCTGCTTCGCGATGTACGGGCCAGATATACGCGTT
